>Addgene plasmid #206457 | pAc5.1-PH-mCherry-NOT3 isoform A (HK100) | depositor full sequence | sequence record 401731 | Full Sequence
CTTCAAGGAATTAATTCTATATTCTAAAAACACAAATGATACTTCTAAAAAAAATCATGAATGGCATCAA
CTCTGAATCAAATCTTTGCAGATGCACCTACTTCTCATTTCCACTGTCACATCATTTTTCCAGATCTCGC
TGCCTGTTATGTGGCCCACAAACCAAGACACGTTTTATGGCCATTAAAGCTGGCTGATCGTCGCCAAACA
CCAAATACATATCAATATGTACATTCGAGAAAGAAGCGATCAAAGAAGCGTCTTCGGGCGAGTAGGAGAA
TGCGGAGGAGAAGGAGAACGAGCTGATCTAGTATCTCTCCACAATCCAATGCCAACTGACCAACTGGCCA
TATTCGGAGCAATTTGAAGCCAATTTCCATCGCCTGGCGATCGCTCCATTCTTGGCTATATGTTTTTCAC
CGTTCCCGGGGCCATTTTCAAAGACTCGTCGGTAAGATAAGATTGTGTCACTCGCTGTCTCTCTTCATTT
GTCGAAGAATGCTGAGGAATTTCGCGATGACGTCGGCGAGTATTTTGAAGAATGAGAATAATTTGTATTT
ATACGAAAATCAGTTAGTGGAATTTTCTACAAAAACATGTTATCTATAGATAATTTTGTTGCAAAATATG
TTGACTATGACAAAGATTGTATGTATATACCTTTAATGTATTCTCATTTTCTTATGTATTTATAATGGCA
ATGATGATACTGATGATATTTTAAGATGATGCCAGACCACAGGCTGATTTCTGCGTCTTTTGCCGAACGC
AGTGCATGTGCGGTTGTTGTTTTTTGGAATAGTTTCAATTTTCGGACTGTCCGCTTTGATTTCAGTTTCT
TGGCTTATTCAAAAAGCAAAGTAAAGCCAAAAAAGCGAGATGGCAATACCAAATGCGGCAAAACGGTAGT
GGAAGGAAAGGGGTGCGGGGCAGCGGAAGGAAGGGTGGGGCGGGGCGTGGCGGGGTCTGTGGCTGGGCGC
GACGTCACCGACGTTGGAGCCACTCCTTTGACCATGTGTGCGTGTGTGTATTATTCGTGTCTCGCCACTC
GCCGGTTGTTTTTTTCTTTTTATCTCGCTCTCTCTAGCGCCATCTCGTACGCATGCTCAACGCACCGCAT
GTTGCCGTGTCCTTTATGCGTCATTTTGGCTCGAAATAGGCAATTATTTAAACAAAGATTAGTCAACGAA
AACGCTAAAATAAATAAGTCTACAATATGGTTACTTATTGCCATGTGTGTGCAGCCAACGATAGCAACAA
AAGCAACAACACAGTGGCTTTCCCTCTTTCACTTTTTGTTTGCAAGCGCGTGCGAGCAAGACGGCACGAC
CGGCAAACGCAATTACGCTGACAAAGAGCAGACGAAGTTTTGGCCGAAAAACATCAAGGCGCCTGATACG
AATGCATTTGCAATAACAATTGCGATATTTAATATTGTTTATGAAGCTGTTTGACTTCAAAACACACAAA
AAAAAAAATAAAACAAATTATTTGAAAGAGAATTAGGAATCGGACAGCTTATCGTTACGGGCTAACAGCA
CACCGAGACGAAATAGCTTACCTGACGTCACAGCCTCTGGAAGAACTGCCGCCAAGCAGAGAGAGAGAGA
AAAAGAGGGAGAGCAGCTTAGACCGCATGTGCTTGTGTGTGAGGCGTCTCTCTCTTCGTCTCCTGTTTGC
GCAAACGCATAGACTGCACTGAGAAAATCGATTACCTATTTTTTATGAATGAATATTTGCACTATTACTA
TTCAAAACTATTAAGATAGCAATCACATTCAATAGCCAAATACTATACCACCTGAGCGATGCAACGAAAT
GATCAATTTGAGCAAAAATGCTGCATATTTAGGACGGCATCATTATAGAAATGCTTCTTGCTGTGTACTT
TTCTCTCGTCTGGCAGCTGTTTCGCCGTTATTGTTAAAACCGGCTTAAGTTAGGTGTGTTTTCTACGACT
AGTGATGCCCCTACTAGAAGATGTGTGTTGCACAAATGTCCCTGAATAACCAATTTGAAGTGCAGATAGC
AGTAAACGTAAGCTAATATGAATATTATTTAACTGTAATGTTTTAATATCGCTGGACATTACTAATAAAC
CCACTATAAACACATGTACATATGTATGTTTTGGCATACAATGAGTAGTTGGGGAAAAAATGTGTAAAAG
CACCGTGACCATCACAGCATAAAGATAACCAGCTGAAGTATCGAATATGAGTAACCCCCAAATTGAATCA
CATGCCGCAACTGATAGGACCCATGGAAGTACACTCTTCATGGCGATATACAAGACACACACAAGCACGA
ACACCCAGTTGCGGAGGAAATTCTCCGTAAATGAAAACCCAATCGGCGAACAATTCATACCCATATATGG
TAAAAGTTTTGAACGCGACTTGAGAGCGGAGAGCATTGCGGCTGATAAGGTTTTAGCGCTAAGCGGGCTT
TATAAAACGGGCTGCGGGACCAGTTTTCATATCACTACCGTTTGAGTTCTTGTGCTGTGTGGATACTCCT
CCCGACACAAAGCCGCTCCATCAGCCAGCAGTCGTCTAATCCAGAGACCCCGGATCGGGGTACCAACATG
CACGGTCTCCAGGATGATCCAGATCTGCAGGCTCTGCTGAAAGGTTCTCAGCTCCTCAAAGTCAAAAGCA
GCTCCTGGCGTCGTGAACGCTTCTACAAACTGCAGGAGGACTGCAAAACCATCTGGCAGGAATCCCGTAA
AGTAATGCGCTCCCCAGAGTCTCAGCTCTTCAGCATTGAGGACATTCAGGAGGTACGTATGGGTCACCGT
ACCGAAGGTCTGGAGAAATTCGCTCGCGATATCCCAGAAGATCGCTGCTTCTCTATCGTCTTCAAAGACC
AGCGCAACACCCTGGATCTGATTGCTCCATCTCCAGCAGATGCTCAGCACTGGGTTCAGGGTCTCCGCAA
AATCATTCACCACTCCGGTTCTATGGACCAGCGTCAGAAAGGTACCATGGTGAGCAAGGGCGAGGAGGAT
AACATGGCCATCATCAAGGAGTTCATGCGCTTCAAGGTGCACATGGAGGGCTCCGTGAACGGCCACGAGT
TCGAGATCGAGGGCGAGGGCGAGGGCCGCCCCTACGAGGGCACCCAGACCGCCAAGCTGAAGGTGACCAA
GGGTGGCCCCCTGCCCTTCGCCTGGGACATCCTGTCCCCTCAGTTCATGTACGGCTCCAAGGCCTACGTG
AAGCACCCCGCCGACATCCCCGACTACTTGAAGCTGTCCTTCCCCGAGGGCTTCAAGTGGGAGCGCGTGA
TGAACTTCGAGGACGGCGGCGTGGTGACCGTGACCCAGGACTCCTCCCTGCAGGACGGCGAGTTCATCTA
CAAGGTGAAGCTGCGCGGCACCAACTTCCCCTCCGACGGCCCCGTAATGCAGAAGAAGACCATGGGCTGG
GAGGCCTCCTCCGAGCGGATGTACCCCGAGGACGGCGCCCTGAAGGGCGAGATCAAGCAGAGGCTGAAGC
TGAAGGACGGCGGCCACTACGACGCTGAGGTCAAGACCACCTACAAGGCCAAGAAGCCCGTGCAGCTGCC
CGGCGCCTACAACGTCAACATCAAGTTGGACATCACCTCCCACAACGAGGACTACACCATCGTGGAACAG
TACGAACGCGCCGAGGGCCGCCACTCCACCGGCGGCATGGACGAGCTGTACAAGCCAAGCTTGAATTCTG
CAACGTGCGCTGCGACGAGAAAATTGCAAGGCGAAATTGATCGATGTTTAAAAAAGGTAGCAGAGGGCGT
TGAAACGTTTGAGGATATTTGGAAAAAAGTACACAATGCGACAAACACCAATCAGAAGCAAAAACATCTG
CAGGAGAAGTATGAGGCAGACCTCAAAAAGGAAATCAAGAAATTGCAACGACTTCGCGACCAAATTAAAT
CATGGATTGCATCAGCTGAAATTAAGGATAAGAGCTCCCTTCTTGAGAATCGACGTCTCATTGAAACACA
AATGGAACGCTTTAAGGTGGTTGAGCGCGAGACGAAAACAAAAGCCTACTCCAAGGAAGGCTTGGGGGCT
GCACAAAAGATGGATCCTGCCCAGCGTATTAAAGACGACGCACGCAATTGGTTAACCAGCTCAATAAGTT
CCCTTCAAATACAAATTGACCAGTATGAGAGCGAGATCGAATCGTTGTTGGCAGGTAAAAAGAAACGTTT
AGATCGAGACAAGCAGGAGCGAATGGATGACCTACGAGGAAAGTTGGACCGCCATAAGTTCCACATAACA
AAGCTGGAAACTCTGCTTAGGCTGCTTGACAATGACGGCGTCGAAGCAGAGCAGGTAAACAAGATCAAAG
ACGATGTCGAATACTACATTGATTCATCGCAAGAGCCAGACTTTGAGGAAAATGAGTTCATATACGATGA
TATAATTGGTCTTGATGAAGTGGAGCTAAGTGGCACGGCTACCACGGACAGCAACAACAGCAACGAGACA
AGCGGTTCTCCAAGCAGTGTCACATCCGGAGGCAGTCCATCACAGTCCCCTGTCACGGTTCAACAAATTT
TAAACACTTCGTCGCAGGGGGCAGCTAGTAGTGGTAGCAGCGCAGCTAGCGCAGCACTGTTTCAGCAGCA
GCTGACAGCGGCACAATCGAATGGCAACAATGTGGGCTACGCGAGCGACACAAGTGCAGCTTCTTCGTCT
GCTACAACATCTACAGATCCTGCAGGCGGCACAGTTGCTGTAAATTGTGTTGGAGGGCTAGCCGATAAAC
GCAACAAGAGCAGCGAAAGCAATGCCCTAAAATTGAAACCACAACCTCATCAACTTATAAAACCTACCCC
TGTACGAGCCACGGCCAAGCTGCCTCTGAGCAGTGATACCCAAGTCAATAAGATTGTCAGTTCAACTCCC
AGCAAAAATCAGCAACAGCTGCCTACAGCAGCTTCAATCGTTGCAACCTCCGCTATGCAATCGCAAAGCA
GTATCGGAAGTTGCAGCTCCACTGGAGGAACGGGAGCATCTCAATCAGCTTCTAGTGGTAACAATCCTGG
TAACAATCCTGCGGTTCAGCCAAATGCTCCAACGCCTGGTCAAAGCGGCATTGCCGCTGCAGCAGCTTCG
ACTAATGTTGTTTCGGCGACGATTGTGAGCAGCGCCAATGTTCAAGGCCAATCTGTGATCCAACCAACAC
CAACAATTGCATTTGCTGCAGTAGCAAAACACAATACATCACTCCTGGAAAATGGTCCTGTTTTGCAACA
GCAACTAGCAGTAACTCCTACTGTGGCAGCTATCGTAGGAGCTGGAACGCAGGCGCAGCAAAAACATGTG
CCACCATTATCCAATCTTCAAACAAATTCCCCTCACATACAAAATGGTCTTCCTGTCTCGGACAGTACTA
ATGACAACAGCTGCAATGTCGTCGATACGATTTCTCTAAAAACAATGGCACAGGATGCTATTAATCGATC
TGCGATCGATCCTAATTCACTGAATCAGCAGCAAACAAGCAGCATCGATCTGAGACAGCCGCAGTCGCAG
AAATCACTTCTCCAACATTTCAACTCTGAAACCAACACGAATCAACAGCAATTGACATCGCAGCAGCAGC
AACAGCTTCAGAATAACTCCCTTGCTGCGACCACAGGTTCTAACAACGGAACTTCAACTGGTAGTGGTCT
CATGAATGTAGCAAACGCTACTGGTCAGCCTATCAGCGGCAATGCCAAAACGCATGCGTGCCAACCCCAA
CAGATGGCCACGACGGAAGCGCACATTCCCACACTGCTTGGTGTGACACCACTTGGGCCAACACCACTTC
AAAAGGAGCACCAAATGCAGTTCCAAATGATGGAAGCTGCCTACTATCACCTGCCACAGCCTATGGACAC
GGAAAAGCTACAAACGTACTTTCATCGCGCACCAGTGCTCACGCCATCGCACTATCCCCAGGCACAGATG
CCAATATATGATACAGTTGAGTTTTATCAACGACTCTCAACGGAGACCCTTTTTTTTGTGTTCTACTATA
TGGAGGGCTCCAAGGCCCAGTATCTAGCGGCCAAGGCCTTAAAAAAGCAGAGCTGGCGTTTCCACACAAA
GTATATGATGTGGTTTCAAAGGCACGAGGAGCCGAAGATTATCAACGATGATTACGAACAGGGTACGTAC
ATCTATTTTGATTATGAAAAGTGGAGTCAGCGAAAGAAGGAGGGATTCACCTTTGAATACAAGTACTTAG
AGGACAAGGAGCTGAATGCATGAGATATCCAGCACAGTGGCGGCCGCTCGAGTCTAGAGGGCCCGCGGTT
CGAAGGTAAGCCTATCCCTAACCCTCTCCTCGGTCTCGATTCTACGCGTACCGGTCATCATCACCATCAC
CATTGAGTTTAAACCCGCTGATCAGCCTCGACTGTGCCTTCTAAGGCCTGAGCTCGCTGATCAGCCTCGA
TCGAGGATCCAGACATGATAAGATACATTGATGAGTTTGGACAAACCACAACTAGAATGCAGTGAAAAAA
ATGCTTTATTTGTGAAATTTGTGATGCTATTGCTTTATTTGTAACCATTATAAGCTGCAATAAACAAGTT
AACAACAACAATTGCATTCATTTTATGTTTCAGGTTCAGGGGGAGGTGTGGGAGGTTTTTTAAAGCAAGT
AAAACCTCTACAAATGTGGTATGGCTGATTATGATCAGTCGACCGATGCCCTTGAGAGCCTTCAACCCAG
TCAGCTCCTTCCGGTGGGCGCGGGGCATGACTATCGTCGCCGCACTTATGACTGTCTTCTTTATCATGCA
ACTCGTAGGACAGGTGCCGGCAGCGCTCTGGGTCATTTTCGGCGAGGACCGCTTTCGCTGGAGCGCGACG
ATGATCGGCCTGTCGCTTGCGGTATTCGGAATCTTGCACGCCCTCGCTCAAGCCTTCGTCACTGGTCCCG
CCACCAAACGTTTCGGCGAGAAGCAGGCCATTATCGCCGGCATGGCGGCCGACGCGCTGGGCTACGTCTT
GCTGGCGTTCGCGACGCGAGGCTGGATGGCCTTCCCCATTATGATTCTTCTCGCTTCCGGCGGCATCGGG
ATGCCCGCGTTGCAGGCCATGCTGTCCAGGCAGGTAGATGACGACCATCAGGGACAGCTTCAAGGATCGC
TCGCGGCTCTTACCAGCCAGCAAAAGGCCAGGAACCGTAAAAAGGCCGCGTTGCTGGCGTTTTTCCATAG
GCTCCGCCCCCCTGACGAGCATCACAAAAATCGACGCTCAAGTCAGAGGTGGCGAAACCCGACAGGACTA
TAAAGATACCAGGCGTTTCCCCCTGGAAGCTCCCTCGTGCGCTCTCCTGTTCCGACCCTGCCGCTTACCG
GATACCTGTCCGCCTTTCTCCCTTCGGGAAGCGTGGCGCTTTCTCAATGCTCACGCTGTAGGTATCTCAG
TTCGGTGTAGGTCGTTCGCTCCAAGCTGGGCTGTGTGCACGAACCCCCCGTTCAGCCCGACCGCTGCGCC
TTATCCGGTAACTATCGTCTTGAGTCCAACCCGGTAAGACACGACTTATCGCCACTGGCAGCAGCCACTG
GTAACAGGATTAGCAGAGCGAGGTATGTAGGCGGTGCTACAGAGTTCTTGAAGTGGTGGCCTAACTACGG
CTACACTAGAAGGACAGTATTTGGTATCTGCGCTCTGCTGAAGCCAGTTACCTTCGGAAAAAGAGTTGGT
AGCTCTTGATCCGGCAAACAAACCACCGCTGGTAGCGGTGGTTTTTTTGTTTGCAAGCAGCAGATTACGC
GCAGAAAAAAAGGATCTCAAGAAGATCCTTTGATCTTTTCTACGGGGTCTGACGCTCAGTGGAACGAAAA
CTCACGTTAAGGGATTTTGGTCATGAGATTATCAAAAAGGATCTTCACCTAGATCCTTTTAAATTAAAAA
TGAAGTTTTAAATCAATCTAAAGTATATATGAGTAAACTTGGTCTGACAGTTACCAATGCTTAATCAGTG
AGGCACCTATCTCAGCGATCTGTCTATTTCGTTCATCCATAGTTGCCTGACTCCCCGTCGTGTAGATAAC
TACGATACGGGAGGGCTTACCATCTGGCCCCAGTGCTGCAATGATACCGCGAGACCCACGCTCACCGGCT
CCAGATTTATCAGCAATAAACCAGCCAGCCGGAAGGGCCGAGCGCAGAAGTGGTCCTGCAACTTTATCCG
CCTCCATCCAGTCTATTAATTGTTGCCGGGAAGCTAGAGTAAGTAGTTCGCCAGTTAATAGTTTGCGCAA
CGTTGTTGCCATTGCTGCAGGCATCGTGGTGTCACGCTCGTCGTTTGGTATGGCTTCATTCAGCTCCGGT
TCCCAACGATCAAGGCGAGTTACATGATCCCCCATGTTGTGCAAAAAAGCGGTTAGCTCCTTCGGTCCTC
CGATCGTTGTCAGAAGTAAGTTGGCCGCAGTGTTATCACTCATGGTTATGGCAGCACTGCATAATTCTCT
TACTGTCATGCCATCCGTAAGATGCTTTTCTGTGACTGGTGAGTACTCAACCAAGTCATTCTGAGAATAG
TGTATGCGGCGACCGAGTTGCTCTTGCCCGGCGTCAACACGGGATAATACCGCGCCACATAGCAGAACTT
TAAAAGTGCTCATCATTGGAAAACGTTCTTCGGGGCGAAAACTCTCAAGGATCTTACCGCTGTTGAGATC
CAGTTCGATGTAACCCACTCGTGCACCCAACTGATCTTCAGCATCTTTTACTTTCACCAGCGTTTCTGGG
TGAGCAAAAACAGGAAGGCAAAATGCCGCAAAAAAGGGAATAAGGGCGACACGGAAATGTTGAATACTCA
TACTCTTCCTTTTTCAATATTATTGAAGCATTTATCAGGGTTATTGTCTCATGAGCGGATACATATTTGA
ATGTATTTAGAAAAATAAACAAATAGGGGTTCCGCGCACATTTCCCCGAAAAGTGCCACCTGACGTCTAA
GAAACCATTATTATCATGACATTAACCTATAAAAATAGGCGTATCACGAGGCCCTTTCGT
Features (pLannotate 1.2.2; 10 found; start..end, strand, type, name):
     56..2568    +  promoter       Ac5 promoter: Drosophila melanogaster actin 5C promoter
   2588..2980    +  CDS            Plcd1 (fragment): PLCD1_RAT - Experimental evidence at protein level: Swiss-Prot protein existence level 1. The production of the second messenger molecules diacylglycerol (DAG) and inositol 1,4,5-trisphosphate (IP3) is mediated by activated phosphatidylinositol-specific phospholipase C enzymes (PubMed:16000311). Essential for trophoblast and placental development (By similarity). Binds phosphatidylinositol 4,5-bisphosphate (By similarity). From Rattus norvegicus (Rat).
   2987..3694    +  CDS            mCherry: mCherry is a basic (constitutively fluorescent) red fluorescent protein published in 2004, derived from Discosoma sp.. It is reported to be a very rapidly-maturing monomer with low acid sensitivity.
   6305..6346    +  CDS            V5 tag: epitope tag from simian virus 5
   6446..6580    -  polyA_signal   SV40 poly(A) signal: SV40 polyadenylation signal
   6603..6687    -  CDS            large T antigen (fragment): large T antigen from SV40 (simian virus 40)
   6688..7158    +  CDS            TcR (fragment): tetracycline efflux protein; tet; confers resistance to tetracycline
   7202..7790    -  rep_origin     ori: high-copy-number ColE1/pMB1/pBR322/pUC origin of replication
   7961..8821    -  CDS            AmpR: β-lactamase; bla; confers resistance to ampicillin, carbenicillin, and related antibiotics
   8822..8926    -  promoter       AmpR promoter: bla
