>Addgene plasmid #206457 | pAc5.1-PH-mCherry-NOT3 isoform A (HK100) | addgene full sequence | sequence record 410787 | Addgene NGS Result
CTTCAAGAATTAATTCTATATTCTAAAAACACAAATGATACTTCTAAAAAAAAATCATGAATGGCATCAA
CTCTGAATCAAATCTTTGCAGATGCACCTACTTCTCATTTCCACTGTCACATCATTTTTCCAGATCTCGC
TGCCTGTTATGTGGCCCACAAACCAAGACACGTTTTATGGCCATTAAAGCTGGCTGATCGTCGCCAAACA
CCAAATACATAATGAATATGTACACATTCGAGAAAGAAGCGATCAAAGAAGCGTCTTCGGGCGGAGTAGG
AGAATGCGGAGGAGAAGGAGAACGAGCTGATCTAGTATCTCTCCACAATCCAATGCCAACTGACCAACTG
GCCATATTCGGAGCAATTTGAAGCCAATTTCCATCGCCTGGCGATCGCTCCATTCTTGGCTATATGTTTT
TCACCGTTACCCGGGGCCATTTTCAAAGACTCGTCGGCAAGATAAGATTGTGTCACTCGCTGTCTCTCTT
CATTTGTCGAAGAATGCTGAGGAATTTCGCGATGACGTCGGCGAGTATTTTGAAGAATGAGAATAATTTG
TATTTATACGAAAATCAGTTAGTGGAATTTTCTACAAAAACATGTTATCTATAGATAATTTTGTTGCAAA
ATATGTTGACTATGACAAAGATTGTATGTATATACCTTTAATGTATTCTCATTTTCTTATGTATTTATAA
TGGCAATGATGATACTGATGATATTTTAAGATGATGCCAGACCAAAAGGCTTGAATTTCTGCGTCTTTTG
CCGAACGCAGTGCATGTGCAATTGTTGTTTTTTGGAATATTCAATTTTCGGACTGTCCGCTTTGATTTCA
GTTTCTTGGCTTATTCAAAAAGCAAAGTAAAGCCAAAAAAGCGAGATGGCAATACCAAATGCGGCAAAAC
GGTAGTGGAAGGAAAGGGGTGCGGGGCAGCGGAAGGAAGGGTGGGGCGGGGCGTGGCGGGGTCTGTGGCT
GGGCGCGACGTCACCGACGTTGGAGCCACTCCTTTGACCATGTGTGCGTGTGTGTATTATTCGTGTCTCG
CCACTCGCCGGTTGTTTTTTTCTTTTTATGCTGCGCTCTCTCTAGCGCCATCTCGCTTACGCATGCTCAA
CGCACCGCATGTTGCCGTTTCCTTTTATGCGTCATTTTGGCTCGAAATAGGCAATTATTTAAACAAAGAT
TAGTCAACGAAAACGCTAAAATAAATAAGTCTACAATATGGTTACTTATTGCCATGTGTGTGCAGCCAAC
GATAGCAACAAAAGCAACAACACAGGTGGCTTTCCCTCTTTCACTTTTTGTTTGCAAGCCGCGTGCGAGC
AAGACGGCACGACCGGCAAACGCAATTACGCTGACAAAGAGCAGACGAAGTTTTGGCGAAAAACATCAAG
GCGCCTGATACGAATGCATTTGCAATAACAATTGCGATATTTAATATTGTTTATGAAGCTGTTTGACTTC
AAAACACACAAAAAAAAAAATAAAACAAATTATTTGAAAGAGAATTAGGAATCGGACGCTTATCGTTAGG
GTAACAACAAGAAATGCTTACTGAGTCACAGCCTCTGGAAAACTGCCGCAAGCCAGAGAGAGAGAGAAAA
AGAGGGAGAGCAGCTTAGACCGCATGTGCTTGTGTGTGAGGCGTCTCTCTCTTCGTCTCTGTTGCGCAAA
CGCATAGACTGCACTGAAAAAATCGATTACCTATTTTTTATGAATGAATATTTGCACTATTACTATTCAA
AACTATTAAGATAGCAATCACATTCAATAGCCAAATACTATACCACCTGAGCGATGCAACGAAATGATCA
ATTTGAGCAAAAATGCTGCATATTTAGGACGGCATCATTATAGAAATGCTTCTTGCTGTGTACTTTTCTC
TCGTCTGGCAGCTGTTTCGCCGTTATTGTTAAAACCGGCTTAAGTTAGGTGTGTTTTCTACGACTAGTGA
ATGCCCTACTAGAAGATGTGTGTTGCACAAAATGTCCCTGGAATAACCAATTTGAAGTGCAGATAGCAGT
AAACGTAAGCTAATATGAATATTATTTAACTGTAATGTTTTAATATCGCTGGACATTACTAATAAACCCA
CTATAAACACATGTACATATGTATGTTTTGGCATACAATGAGTAGTTGGGGAAAAAATGTGTAAAAGCAC
CGTGACCATCACAGCATAAAGATAACCAGCTGAAGTATCGAATATGAGTAACCCCCAAATTGAATCACAT
GCCGCAACTGATAGGACCCATGGAAGTACACTCTTCATGGCGATATACAAGACACACACAAGCACGAACA
CCCAGTTGCGGAGGAAATTCTCCGTAAATGAAAACCCAATCGGCGAACAATTCATACCCATATATGGTAA
AAGTTTTGAACGCGACTTGAGAGCGGAGAGCATTGCGGCTGATAAGGTTTTAGCGCTAAGCGGGCTTTAT
AAAACGGGCTGCGGGACCAGTTTTCATATCACTACCGTTTGAGTTCTTGTGCTGTGTGGATACTCCTCCC
GACACAAAGCCGCTCCATCAGCCAGCAGTCGTCTAATCCAGAGACCCCGGATCGGGGTACCAACATGCAC
GGTCTCCAGGATGATCCAGATCTGCAGGCTCTGCTGAAAGGTTCTCAGCTCCTCAAAGTCAAAAGCAGCT
CCTGGCGTCGTGAACGCTTCTACAAACTGCAGGAGGACTGCAAAACCATCTGGCAGGAATCCCGTAAAGT
AATGCGCTCCCCAGAGTCTCAGCTCTTCAGCATTGAGGACATTCAGGAGGTACGTATGGGTCACCGTACC
GAAGGTCTGGAGAAATTCGCTCGCGATATCCCAGAAGATCGCTGCTTCTCTATCGTCTTCAAAGACCAGC
GCAACACCCTGGATCTGATTGCTCCATCTCCAGCAGATGCTCAGCACTGGGTTCAGGGTCTCCGCAAAAT
CATTCACCACTCCGGTTCTATGGACCAGCGTCAGAAAGGTACCATGGTGAGCAAGGGCGAGGAGGATAAC
ATGGCCATCATCAAGGAGTTCATGCGCTTCAAGGTGCACATGGAGGGCTCCGTGAACGGCCACGAGTTCG
AGATCGAGGGCGAGGGCGAGGGCCGCCCCTACGAGGGCACCCAGACCGCCAAGCTGAAGGTGACCAAGGG
TGGCCCCCTGCCCTTCGCCTGGGACATCCTGTCCCCTCAGTTCATGTACGGCTCCAAGGCCTACGTGAAG
CACCCCGCCGACATCCCCGACTACTTGAAGCTGTCCTTCCCCGAGGGCTTCAAGTGGGAGCGCGTGATGA
ACTTCGAGGACGGCGGCGTGGTGACCGTGACCCAGGACTCCTCCCTGCAGGACGGCGAGTTCATCTACAA
GGTGAAGCTGCGCGGCACCAACTTCCCCTCCGACGGCCCCGTAATGCAGAAGAAGACCATGGGCTGGGAG
GCCTCCTCCGAGCGGATGTACCCCGAGGACGGCGCCCTGAAGGGCGAGATCAAGCAGAGGCTGAAGCTGA
AGGACGGCGGCCACTACGACGCTGAGGTCAAGACCACCTACAAGGCCAAGAAGCCCGTGCAGCTGCCCGG
CGCCTACAACGTCAACATCAAGTTGGACATCACCTCCCACAACGAGGACTACACCATCGTGGAACAGTAC
GAACGCGCCGAGGGCCGCCACTCCACCGGCGGCATGGACGAGCTGTACAAGCCAAGCTTGAATTCTGCAA
CGTGCATGGCTGCGACGAGAAAATTGCAAGGCGAAATTGATCGATGTTTAAAAAAGGTAGCAGAGGGCGT
TGAAACGTTTGAGGATATTTGGAAAAAAGTACACAATGCGACAAACACCAATCAGAAGCAAAAACATCTG
CAGGAGAAGTATGAGGCAGACCTCAAAAAGGAAATCAAGAAATTGCAACGACTTCGCGACCAAATTAAAT
CATGGATTGCATCAGCTGAAATTAAGGATAAGAGCTCCCTTCTTGAGAATCGACGTCTCATTGAAACACA
AATGGAACGCTTTAAGGTGGTTGAGCGCGAGACGAAAACAAAAGCCTACTCCAAGGAAGGCTTGGGGGCT
GCACAAAAGATGGATCCTGCCCAGCGTATTAAAGACGACGCACGCAATTGGTTAACCAGCTCAATAAGTT
CCCTTCAAATACAAATTGACCAGTATGAGAGCGAGATCGAATCGTTGTTGGCAGGTAAAAAGAAACGTTT
AGATCGAGACAAGCAGGAGCGAATGGATGACCTACGAGGAAAGTTGGACCGCCATAAGTTCCACATAACA
AAGCTGGAAACTCTGCTTAGGCTGCTTGACAATGACGGCGTCGAAGCAGAGCAGGTAAACAAGATCAAAG
ACGATGTCGAATACTACATTGATTCATCGCAAGAGCCAGACTTTGAGGAAAATGAGTTCATATACGATGA
TATAATTGGTCTTGATGAAGTGGAGCTAAGTGGCACGGCTACCACGGACAGCAACAACAGCAACGAGACA
AGCGGTTCTCCAAGCAGTGTCACATCCGGAGGCAGTCCATCACAGTCCCCTGTCACGGTTCAACAAATTT
TAAACACTTCGTCGCAGGGGGCAGCTAGTAGTGGTAGCAGCGCAGCTAGCGCAGCACTGTTTCAGCAGCA
GCTGACAGCGGCACAATCGAATGGCAACAATGTGGGCTACGCGAGCGACACAAGTGCAGCTTCTTCGTCT
GCTACAACATCTACAGATCCTGCAGGCGGCACAGTTGCTGTAAATTGTGTTGGAGGGCTAGCCGATAAAC
GCAACAAGAGCAGCGAAAGCAATGCCCTAAAATTGAAACCACAACCTCATCAACTTATAAAACCTACCCC
TGTACGAGCCACGGCCAAGCTGCCTCTGAGCAGTGATACCCAAGTCAATAAGATTGTCAGTTCAACTCCC
AGCAAAAATCAGCAACAGCTGCCTACAGCAGCTTCAATCGTTGCAACCTCCGCTATGCAATCGCAAAGCA
GTATCGGAAGTTGCAGCTCCACTGGAGGAACGGGAGCATCTCAATCAGCTTCTAGTGGTAACAATCCTGG
TAACAATCCTGCGGTTCAGCCAAATGCTCCAACGCCTGGTCAAAGCGGCATTGCCGCTGCAGCAGCTTCG
ACTAATGTTGTTTCGGCGACGATTGTGAGCAGCGCCAATGTTCAAGGCCAATCTGTGATCCAACCAACAC
CAACAATTGCATTTGCTGCAGTAGCAAAACACAATACATCACTCCTGGAAAATGGTCCTGTTTTGCAACA
GCAACTAGCAGTAACTCCTACTGTGGCAGCTATCGTAGGAGCTGGAACGCAGGCGCAGCAAAAACATGTG
CCACCATTATCCAATCTTCAAACAAATTCCCCTCACATACAAAATGGTCTTCCTGTCTCGGACAGTACTA
ATGACAACAGCTGCAATGTCGTCGATACGATTTCTCTAAAAACAATGGCACAGGATGCTATTAATCGATC
TGCGATCGATCCTAATTCACTGAATCAGCAGCAAACAAGCAGCATCGATCTGAGACAGCCGCAGTCGCAG
AAATCACTTCTCCAACATTTCAACTCTGAAACCAACACGAATCAACAGCAATTGACATCGCAGCAGCAGC
AACAGCTTCAGAATAACTCCCTTGCTGCGACCACAGGTTCTAACAACGGAACTTCAACTGGTAGTGGTCT
CATGAATGTAGCAAACGCTACTGGTCAGCCTATCAGCGGCAATGCCAAAACGCATGCGTGCCAACCCCAA
CAGATGGCCACGACGGAAGCGCACATTCCCACACTGCTTGGTGTGACACCACTTGGGCCAACACCACTTC
AAAAGGAGCACCAAATGCAGTTCCAAATGATGGAAGCTGCCTACTATCACCTGCCACAGCCTATGGACAC
GGAAAAGCTACAAACGTACTTTCATCGCGCACCAGTGCTCACGCCATCGCACTATCCCCAGGCACAGATG
CCAATATATGATACAGTTGAGTTTTATCAACGACTCTCAACGGAGACCCTTTTTTTTGTGTTCTACTATA
TGGAGGGCTCCAAGGCCCAGTATCTAGCGGCCAAGGCCTTAAAAAAGCAGAGCTGGCGTTTCCACACAAA
GTATATGATGTGGTTTCAAAGGCACGAGGAGCCGAAGATTATCAACGATGATTACGAACAGGGTACGTAC
ATCTATTTTGATTATGAAAAGTGGAGTCAGCGAAAGAAGGAGGGATTCACCTTTGAATACAAGTACTTAG
AGGACAAGGAGCTGAATGCATGAGATATCCAGCACAGTGGCGGCCGCTCGAGTCTAGAGGGCCCGCGGTT
CGAAGGTAAGCCTATCCCTAACCCTCTCCTCGGTCTCGATTCTACGCGTACCGGTCATCATCACCATCAC
CATTGAGTTTAAACCCGCTGATCAGCCTCGACTGTGCCTTCTAAGGCCTGAGCTCGCTGATCAGCCTCGA
TCGAGGATCCAGACATGATAAGATACATTGATGAGTTTGGACAAACCACAACTAGAATGCAGTGAAAAAA
ATGCTTTATTTGTGAAATTTGTGATGCTATTGCTTTATTTGTAACCATTATAAGCTGCAATAAACAAGTT
AACAACAACAATTGCATTCATTTTATGTTTCAGGTTCAGGGGGAGGTGTGGGAGGTTTTTTAAAGCAAGT
AAAACCTCTACAAATGTGGTATGGCTGATTATGATCAGTCGACCGATGCCCTTGAGAGCCTTCAACCCAG
TCAGCTCCTTCCGGTGGGCGCGGGGCATGACTATCGTCGCCGCACTTATGACTGTCTTCTTTATCATGCA
ACTCGTAGGACAGGTGCCGGCAGCGCTCTGGGTCATTTTCGGCGAGGACCGCTTTCGCTGGAGCGCGACG
ATGATCGGCCTGTCGCTTGCGGTATTCGGAATCTTGCACGCCCTCGCTCAAGCCTTCGTCACTGGTCCCG
CCACCAAACGTTTCGGCGAGAAGCAGGCCATTATCGCCGGCATGGCGGCCGACGCGCTGGGCTACGTCTT
GCTGGCGTTCGCGACGCGAGGCTGGATGGCCTTCCCCATTATGATTCTTCTCGCTTCCGGCGGCATCGGG
ATGCCCGCGTTGCAGGCCATGCTGTCCAGGCAGGTAGATGACGACCATCAGGGACAGCTTCAAGGCCAGC
AAAAGGCCAGGAACCGTAAAAAGGCCGCGTTGCTGGCGTTTTTCCATAGGCTCCGCCCCCCTGACGAGCA
TCACAAAAATCGATGCTCAAGTCAGAGGTGGCGAAACCCGACAGGACTATAAAGATACCAGGCGTTTCCC
CCTGGAAGCTCCCTCGTGCGCTCTCCTGTTCCGACCCTGCCGCTTACCGGATACCTGTCCGCCTTTCTCC
CTTCGGGAAGCGTGGCGCTTTCTCATAGCTCACGCTGTAGGTATCTCAGTTCGGTGTAGGTCGTTCGCTC
CAAGCTGGGCTGTGTGCACGAACCCCCCGTTCAGCCCGACCGCTGCGCCTTATCCGGTAACTATCGTCTT
GAGTCCAACCCGGTAAGACACGACTTATCGCCACTGGCAGCAGCCACTGGTAACAGGATTAGCAGAGCGA
GGTATGTAGGCGGTGCTACAGAGTTCTTGAAGTGGTGGCCTAACTACGGCTACACTAGAAGGACAGTATT
TGGTATCTGCGCTCTGCTGAAGCCAGTTACCTTCGGAAAAAGAGTTGGTAGCTCTTGATCCGGCAAACAA
ACCACCGCTGGTAGCGGTGGTTTTTTTGTTTGCAAGCAGCAGATTACGCGCAGAAAAAAAGGATCTCAAG
AAGATCCTTTGATCTTTTCTACGGGGTCTGACGCTCAGTGGAACGAAAACTCACGTTAAGGGATTTTGGT
CATGAGATTATCAAAAAGGATCTTCACCTAGATCCTTTTAAATTAAAAATGAAGTTTTAAATCAATCTAA
AGTATATATGAGTAAACTTGGTCTGACAGTTACCAATGCTTAATCAGTGAGGCACCTATCTCAGCGATCT
GTCTATTTCGTTCATCCATAGTTGCCTGACTCCCCGTCGTGTAGATAACTACGATACGGGAGGGCTTACC
ATCTGGCCCCAGTGCTGCAATGATACCGCGAGACCCACGCTCACCGGCTCCAGATTTATCAGCAATAAAC
CAGCCAGCCGGAAGGGCCGAGCGCAGAAGTGGTCCTGCAACTTTATCCGCCTCCATCCAGTCTATTAATT
GTTGCCGGGAAGCTAGAGTAAGTAGTTCGCCAGTTAATAGTTTGCGCAACGTTGTTGCCATTGCTGCAGG
CATCGTGGTGTCACGCTCGTCGTTTGGTATGGCTTCATTCAGCTCCGGTTCCCAACGATCAAGGCGAGTT
ACATGATCCCCCATGTTGTGCAAAAAAGCGGTTAGCTCCTTCGGTCCTCCGATCGTTGTCAGAAGTAAGT
TGGCCGCAGTGTTATCACTCATGGTTATGGCAGCACTGCATAATTCTCTTACTGTCATGCCATCCGTAAG
ATGCTTTTCTGTGACTGGTGAGTACTCAACCAAGTCATTCTGAGAATAGTGTATGCGGCGACCGAGTTGC
TCTTGCCCGGCGTCAACACGGGATAATACCGCGCCACATAGCAGAACTTTAAAAGTGCTCATCATTGGAA
AACGTTCTTCGGGGCGAAAACTCTCAAGGATCTTACCGCTGTTGAGATCCAGTTCGATGTAACCCACTCG
TGCACCCAACTGATCTTCAGCATCTTTTACTTTCACCAGCGTTTCTGGGTGAGCAAAAACAGGAAGGCAA
AATGCCGCAAAAAAGGGAATAAGGGCGACACGGAAATGTTGAATACTCATACTCTTCCTTTTTCAATATT
ATTGAAGCATTTATCAGGGTTATTGTCTCATGAGCGGATACATATTTGAATGTATTTAGAAAAATAAACA
AATAGGGGTTCCGCGCACATTTCCCCGAAAAGTGCCACCTGACGTCTAAGAAACCATTATTATCATGACA
TTAACCTATAAAAATAGGCGTATCACGAGGCCCTTTCGT
Features (pLannotate 1.2.2; 10 found; start..end, strand, type, name):
     56..2565    +  promoter       Ac5 promoter: Drosophila melanogaster actin 5C promoter
   2585..2977    +  CDS            Plcd1 (fragment): PLCD1_RAT - Experimental evidence at protein level: Swiss-Prot protein existence level 1. The production of the second messenger molecules diacylglycerol (DAG) and inositol 1,4,5-trisphosphate (IP3) is mediated by activated phosphatidylinositol-specific phospholipase C enzymes (PubMed:16000311). Essential for trophoblast and placental development (By similarity). Binds phosphatidylinositol 4,5-bisphosphate (By similarity). From Rattus norvegicus (Rat).
   2984..3691    +  CDS            mCherry: mCherry is a basic (constitutively fluorescent) red fluorescent protein published in 2004, derived from Discosoma sp.. It is reported to be a very rapidly-maturing monomer with low acid sensitivity.
   6305..6346    +  CDS            V5 tag: epitope tag from simian virus 5
   6446..6580    -  polyA_signal   SV40 poly(A) signal: SV40 polyadenylation signal
   6603..6687    -  CDS            large T antigen (fragment): large T antigen from SV40 (simian virus 40)
   6688..7135    +  CDS            TcR (fragment): tetracycline efflux protein; tet; confers resistance to tetracycline
   7181..7769    -  rep_origin     ori: high-copy-number ColE1/pMB1/pBR322/pUC origin of replication
   7940..8800    -  CDS            AmpR: β-lactamase; bla; confers resistance to ampicillin, carbenicillin, and related antibiotics
   8801..8905    -  promoter       AmpR promoter: bla
