[The description below was written by a language model from this plasmid's Addgene catalogue record and pLannotate feature annotations shown in this document.]
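Description:
pAc5.1-PH-mCherry-NOT3 isoform A (HK100) is an insect expression plasmid of about 9 kb, built on a pAc5.1 derivative that already carries a PH-mCherry cassette. It is designed for expression in Drosophila Schneider cells. In bacteria it is maintained as a high-copy plasmid through a ColE1/pUC-type origin and selected with ampicillin via the β-lactamase gene and its own promoter. No selectable marker for insect cells is annotated. The short tetracycline-resistance and SV40 large T antigen fragments in the feature tables appear to be non-functional backbone remnants.

Expression is driven by the constitutive Drosophila actin 5C (Ac5) promoter. Downstream lies a fragment of rat phospholipase C delta 1, corresponding to the PH label in the construct name. This is a pleckstrin homology domain that binds phosphatidylinositol 4,5-bisphosphate and so would be expected to tether a fusion protein to the plasma membrane. It is followed by the red fluorescent protein mCherry and then the insert, D. melanogaster NOT3 (CNOT3, a CCR4-NOT complex subunit), isoform A. The NOT3 coding sequence is not itself annotated, but it presumably occupies the unannotated stretch between mCherry and the backbone V5 tag. The record does not say whether the V5 epitope is translated in frame with NOT3. An SV40 polyadenylation signal sits downstream of the cassette.

The stated purpose is NOT3 expression for imaging, and the associated publication describes a colocalization assay for detecting direct protein-protein interactions. A membrane-anchored red fusion fits such an assay, although the record does not describe this plasmid's specific role. The depositor and sequencing-derived records differ by about 20 nt but share the same feature layout.
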