Addgene plasmid #206457: pAc5.1-PH-mCherry-NOT3 isoform A (HK100)
Purpose: NOT3 expression in Schneider cells for imaging
Depositing lab: Mandy Jeske. Depositing organization: Universitaet Heidelberg. Publication: ReLo is a simple and rapid colocalization assay to identify and characterize direct protein-protein interactions. Salgania HK, Metz J, Jeske M. Nat Commun. 2024 Apr 3;15(1):2875. doi: 10.1038/s41467-024-47233-4. PubMed 38570497.
Backbone
  Vector backbone: HK049-pAc5.1 PH mcherry FspAI
  Vector type: Insect Expression
Growth in bacteria
  Bacterial resistance: Ampicillin, 100 μg/mL
  Growth temperature: 37°C
  Growth strain: DH5alpha
  Copy number: High Copy
Gene/Insert
  Gene/Insert name: NOT3
  Species: D. melanogaster (fly)
  Entrez Gene: Not3 (a.k.a. Dmel_CG8426, CG8426, CNOT3, Dmel\CG8426, NOT3, NOT3.5, NOT3/5, l(2)NC136, not3, not3/5)
  Tag / fusion protein: PH mcherry (N terminal on insert)
  Cloning method: Restriction Enzyme; 5′ cloning site Unknown (unknown if destroyed)
Terms and licenses: Academic/Nonprofit Terms; Industry Terms: Not Available to Industry
Depositor comments: Please visit https://www.biorxiv.org/content/10.1101/2022.03.04.482790v2 for bioRxiv preprint.
How to cite: pAc5.1-PH-mCherry-NOT3 isoform A (HK100) was a gift from Mandy Jeske (Addgene plasmid # 206457 ; http://n2t.net/addgene:206457 ; RRID:Addgene_206457)
