>Addgene plasmid #206457 | pAc5.1-PH-mCherry-NOT3 isoform A (HK100) | depositor partial sequence | sequence record 401732 | Dm NOT3
GCTGCGACGAGAAAATTGCAAGGCGAAATTGATCGATGTTTAAAAAAGGTAGCAGAGGGCGTTGAAACGT
TTGAGGATATTTGGAAAAAAGTACACAATGCGACAAACACCAATCAGAAGCAAAAACATCTGCAGGAGAA
GTATGAGGCAGACCTCAAAAAGGAAATCAAGAAATTGCAACGACTTCGCGACCAAATTAAATCATGGATT
GCATCAGCTGAAATTAAGGATAAGAGCTCCCTTCTTGAGAATCGACGTCTCATTGAAACACAAATGGAAC
GCTTTAAGGTGGTTGAGCGCGAGACGAAAACAAAAGCCTACTCCAAGGAAGGCTTGGGGGCTGCACAAAA
GATGGATCCTGCCCAGCGTATTAAAGACGACGCACGCAATTGGTTAACCAGCTCAATAAGTTCCCTTCAA
ATACAAATTGACCAGTATGAGAGCGAGATCGAATCGTTGTTGGCAGGTAAAAAGAAACGTTTAGATCGAG
ACAAGCAGGAGCGAATGGATGACCTACGAGGAAAGTTGGACCGCCATAAGTTCCACATAACAAAGCTGGA
AACTCTGCTTAGGCTGCTTGACAATGACGGCGTCGAAGCAGAGCAGGTAAACAAGATCAAAGACGATGTC
GAATACTACATTGATTCATCGCAAGAGCCAGACTTTGAGGAAAATGAGTTCATATACGATGATATAATTG
GTCTTGATGAAGTGGAGCTAAGTGGCACGGCTACCACGGACAGCAACAACAGCAACGAGACAAGCGGTTC
TCCAAGCAGTGTCACATCCGGAGGCAGTCCATCACAGTCCCCTGTCACGGTTCAACAAATTTTAAACACT
TCGTCGCAGGGGGCAGCTAGTAGTGGTAGCAGCGCAGCTAGCGCAGCACTGTTTCAGCAGCAGCTGACAG
CGGCACAATCGAATGGCAACAATGTGGGCTACGCGAGCGACACAAGTGCAGCTTCTTCGTCTGCTACAAC
ATCTACAGATCCTGCAGGCGGCACAGTTGCTGTAAATTGTGTTGGAGGGCTAGCCGATAAACGCAACAAG
AGCAGCGAAAGCAATGCCCTAAAATTGAAACCACAACCTCATCAACTTATAAAACCTACCCCTGTACGAG
CCACGGCCAAGCTGCCTCTGAGCAGTGATACCCAAGTCAATAAGATTGTCAGTTCAACTCCCAGCAAAAA
TCAGCAACAGCTGCCTACAGCAGCTTCAATCGTTGCAACCTCCGCTATGCAATCGCAAAGCAGTATCGGA
AGTTGCAGCTCCACTGGAGGAACGGGAGCATCTCAATCAGCTTCTAGTGGTAACAATCCTGGTAACAATC
CTGCGGTTCAGCCAAATGCTCCAACGCCTGGTCAAAGCGGCATTGCCGCTGCAGCAGCTTCGACTAATGT
TGTTTCGGCGACGATTGTGAGCAGCGCCAATGTTCAAGGCCAATCTGTGATCCAACCAACACCAACAATT
GCATTTGCTGCAGTAGCAAAACACAATACATCACTCCTGGAAAATGGTCCTGTTTTGCAACAGCAACTAG
CAGTAACTCCTACTGTGGCAGCTATCGTAGGAGCTGGAACGCAGGCGCAGCAAAAACATGTGCCACCATT
ATCCAATCTTCAAACAAATTCCCCTCACATACAAAATGGTCTTCCTGTCTCGGACAGTACTAATGACAAC
AGCTGCAATGTCGTCGATACGATTTCTCTAAAAACAATGGCACAGGATGCTATTAATCGATCTGCGATCG
ATCCTAATTCACTGAATCAGCAGCAAACAAGCAGCATCGATCTGAGACAGCCGCAGTCGCAGAAATCACT
TCTCCAACATTTCAACTCTGAAACCAACACGAATCAACAGCAATTGACATCGCAGCAGCAGCAACAGCTT
CAGAATAACTCCCTTGCTGCGACCACAGGTTCTAACAACGGAACTTCAACTGGTAGTGGTCTCATGAATG
TAGCAAACGCTACTGGTCAGCCTATCAGCGGCAATGCCAAAACGCATGCGTGCCAACCCCAACAGATGGC
CACGACGGAAGCGCACATTCCCACACTGCTTGGTGTGACACCACTTGGGCCAACACCACTTCAAAAGGAG
CACCAAATGCAGTTCCAAATGATGGAAGCTGCCTACTATCACCTGCCACAGCCTATGGACACGGAAAAGC
TACAAACGTACTTTCATCGCGCACCAGTGCTCACGCCATCGCACTATCCCCAGGCACAGATGCCAATATA
TGATACAGTTGAGTTTTATCAACGACTCTCAACGGAGACCCTTTTTTTTGTGTTCTACTATATGGAGGGC
TCCAAGGCCCAGTATCTAGCGGCCAAGGCCTTAAAAAAGCAGAGCTGGCGTTTCCACACAAAGTATATGA
TGTGGTTTCAAAGGCACGAGGAGCCGAAGATTATCAACGATGATTACGAACAGGGTACGTACATCTATTT
TGATTATGAAAAGTGGAGTCAGCGAAAGAAGGAGGGATTCACCTTTGAATACAAGTACTTAGAGGACAAG
GAGCTGAAT
